Addgene plasmid #36095: pRS424GFP-2xPH(Osh2)
Depositing lab: Scott Emr. Depositing organization: Cornell University. Publication: Osh proteins regulate phosphoinositide metabolism at ER-plasma membrane contact sites. Stefan CJ, Manford AG, Baird D, Yamada-Hanff J, Mao Y, Emr SD. Cell. 2011 Feb 4;144(3):389-401. 10.1016/j.cell.2010.12.034 PubMed 21295699.
Backbone
  Vector backbone: pRS424
  Modifications to backbone: To create a yeast GFP expression vector (pGOGFP), the PRC1 promoter and GFP coding sequences were subcloned into the BamHI site of PRS426. To create a PtdIns(4)P-specific FLARE construct,pRS424GFP-2x(Osh2), we fused two tandem copies of the Osh2 PH domain to GFP. PCR was used to generate sequences encoding two Osh2 PH domains. These PCR products were cloned in-frame into pGOGFP (Burd and Emr, 1998), to create a plasmid harboring a GFP-2×PH(Osh2) fusion, pRS424GFP-2×PH(Osh2).
  Vector type: Yeast Expression
  Selectable markers: TRP1
Growth in bacteria
  Bacterial resistance: Ampicillin, 100 μg/mL
  Growth temperature: 37°C
  Growth strain: DH5alpha
  Copy number: Unknown
Gene/Insert
  Gene/Insert name: 2xPH(Osh2) fusion
  Species: S. cerevisiae (budding yeast)
  Promoter: PRC1
  Tag / fusion protein: GFP (N terminal on insert)
  Cloning method: Restriction Enzyme; 5′ cloning site BamHI (destroyed during cloning); 3′ cloning site SalI (destroyed during cloning)
  Sequencing primers: 5′ T3; 3′ T7
Terms and licenses: Academic/Nonprofit Terms; Industry Terms: Not Available to Industry
Depositor comments: Please note that the first Osh2 domain contains aa273-421 and the second Osh2 domains contains aa260-421 when compared to GenBank reference sequence NP_010265.1. According to this reference sequence the PH domain is aa 292–384. The additional residues surrounding the PH domain were intentionally cloned into this construct.
How to cite: pRS424GFP-2xPH(Osh2) was a gift from Scott Emr (Addgene plasmid # 36095 ; http://n2t.net/addgene:36095 ; RRID:Addgene_36095)
