[The description below was written by a language model from this plasmid's Addgene catalogue record.]
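Description:
pRS424GFP-2xPH(Osh2) is a yeast expression plasmid built on the pRS424 backbone, a member of the pRS420 series of E. coli–yeast shuttle vectors, which are generally maintained episomally in Saccharomyces cerevisiae. It carries the TRP1 auxotrophic marker for selection in trp1 yeast strains and confers ampicillin resistance for propagation in E. coli. No feature table accompanies the record, so origins and other backbone elements are not individually documented. The backbone notes describe the parental GFP vector (pGOGFP) as made in pRS426, whereas the catalogued backbone and marker are pRS424/TRP1. The record does not resolve this discrepancy.

The payload is a fluorescent lipid reporter, described as a FLARE construct, specific for phosphatidylinositol 4-phosphate, PtdIns(4)P. The yeast PRC1 promoter drives expression of GFP fused at its C-terminal end to two tandem copies of the pleckstrin homology (PH) domain of S. cerevisiae Osh2, so GFP sits at the N terminus of the fusion. The PH-domain fragments were generated by PCR and cloned in frame into the GFP vector, and the BamHI and SalI cloning sites were destroyed in the process. The two copies are not identical in extent. The first spans residues 273–421 and the second residues 260–421 of Osh2, while the annotated PH domain itself covers residues 292–384. The flanking residues were deliberately included.

In live yeast cells the tandem PH domains bind PtdIns(4)P-containing membranes, so GFP localization reports the distribution and relative abundance of this lipid. The construct was deposited in connection with a study of how Osh proteins regulate phosphoinositide metabolism at ER–plasma membrane contact sites.
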