>Addgene plasmid #36095 | pRS424GFP-2xPH(Osh2) | addgene partial sequence | sequence record 46206 | GFP-F 5'-GGTCCTTCTTGAGTTTGTAAC-3'
AGAATCTGAGAGAACAAGCTATTGTTCACGAAGATGTCGCATCAAGTAAGCCTCCTACGTATAAGGGGTT
TTTAAAGAAATGGACAAATTTTGCCCATGGCTACAAATTACGTTGGTTCATTTTAAGTGGCGACGGAAAT
CTGTCATATTACAAAGACCAATCGCATGTTGATAGGCCTCGTGGTACTTTAAAAGTTTCGACGTGCCGCT
TACACATCGATTCTTCAGAAAAACTGAATTTCGAGTTGCTAGGTGGCATCACAGGCACAACAAGGTGGCG
CTTAAAGGGCAATCATCCCATTGAAACGACTAGGTGGGTCAATGCTATACAAAGCGCTATTAGATTCGCC
AAAGACAAGGAGATATTAAACAAAAAAAAGGCAGTACCACCATCATTGGCCTTGAAGAACAAATCTCCAG
CCCTGATATCGCATTCCAAAACACAAGGAGAATTCGGAGGAGGAGGAGGAGGAGGAGGAGGAGTTACACC
GGAAATTAAGTTAAAGAATTTACTTGAAAAGAATCTGAGAGAACAAGCTATTGTTCACGAAGATGTCGCA
TCAAGTAAGCCTCCTACGTATAAGGGGTTTTTAAAGAAATGGACAAATTTTGCCCATGGCTACAAATTAC
GTTGGTTCATTTTAAGTGGCGACGGAAATCTGTCATATTACAAAGACCAATCGCATGTTGATAGGCCTCG
TGGTACTTTAAAAGTTTCGACGTGCCGCTTACACATCGATTCTTCAGAAAAACTGAATTTCGAGTTGCTA
GGTGGCATCACAGGCACAACAAGGTGGCGCTT
