>Addgene plasmid #36095 | pRS424GFP-2xPH(Osh2) | addgene partial sequence | sequence record 46824 | T7 5'-TAATACGACTCACTATAGGG-3'
GTCCTTGTGTTTTGGAATGCGATATCAGGGCTGGAGATTTGTTCTTCAAGGCCAATGATGGTGGTACTGC
CTTTTTTTTGTTTAATATCTCCTTGTCTTTGGCGAATCTAATAGCGCTTTGTATAGCATTGACCCACCTA
GTCGTTTCAATGGGATGATTGCCCTTTAAGCGCCACCTTGTTGTGCCTGTGATGCCACCTAGCAACTCGA
AATTCAGTTTTTCTGAAGAATCGATGTGTAAGCGGCACGTCGAAACTTTTAAAGTACCACGAGGCCTATC
AACATGCGATTGGTCTTTGTAATATGACAGATTTCCGTCGCCACTTAAAATGAACCAACGTAATTTGTAG
CCATGGGCAAAATTTGTCCATTTCTTTAAAAACCCCTTATACGTAGGAGGCTTACTTGATGCGACATCTT
CGTGAACAATAGCTTGTTCTCTCAGATTCTTTTCAAGTAAATTCTTTAACTTAATTTCCGGTGTAACTCC
TCCTCCTCCTCCACCTCCTCCTCCGAATTCTCCTTGTGTTTTGGAATGCGATATCAGGGCTGGAGATTTG
TTCTTCAAGGCCAATGATGGTGGTACTGCCTTTTTTTTGTTTAATATCTCCTTGTCTTTGGCGAATCTAA
TAGCGCTTTGTATAGCATTGACCCACCTAGTCGTTTCAATGGGATGATTGCCCTTTAAGCGCCACCTTGT
TGTGCCTGTGATGCCACCTAGCAACTCGAAATTCAGTTTTTCTGAAGAATCGATGTGTAAGCGGCACGTC
GAAACTTTTAAAGTACCACGAGGCCTATCAACATGCGATTGGTCTTTGTAATATGACAGATTTCCGTCGC
CACTTAAAATGAACCAACGTAATTTGTAGCCATGGGCAAAA
